>Addgene plasmid #82880 | pDONR223_EGFR_p.769_770insASV | addgene full sequence | sequence record 162208 | Addgene NGS Result
GGCAGTTCCCTACTCTCGCGTTAACGCTAGCATGGATGTTTTCCCAGTCACGACGTTGTAAAACGACGGC
CAGTCTTAAGCTCGGGCCCCAAATAATGATTTTATTTTGACTGATAGTGACCTGTTCGTTGCAACAAATT
GATGAGCAATGCTTTTTTATAATGCCAACTTTGTACAAAAAAGTTGGCACCATGCGACCCTCCGGGACGG
CCGGGGCAGCGCTCCTGGCGCTGCTGGCTGCGCTCTGCCCGGCGAGTCGGGCTCTGGAGGAAAAGAAAGT
TTGCCAAGGCACGAGTAACAAGCTCACGCAGTTGGGCACTTTTGAAGATCATTTTCTCAGCCTCCAGAGG
ATGTTCAATAACTGTGAGGTGGTCCTTGGGAATTTGGAAATTACCTATGTGCAGAGGAATTATGATCTTT
CCTTCTTAAAGACCATCCAGGAGGTGGCTGGTTATGTCCTCATTGCCCTCAACACAGTGGAGCGAATTCC
TTTGGAAAACCTGCAGATCATCAGAGGAAATATGTACTACGAAAATTCCTATGCCTTAGCAGTCTTATCT
AACTATGATGCAAATAAAACCGGACTGAAGGAGCTGCCCATGAGAAATTTACAGGAAATCCTGCATGGCG
CCGTGCGGTTCAGCAACAACCCTGCCCTGTGCAACGTGGAGAGCATCCAGTGGCGGGACATAGTCAGCAG
TGACTTTCTCAGCAACATGTCGATGGACTTCCAGAACCACCTGGGCAGCTGCCAAAAGTGTGATCCAAGC
TGTCCCAATGGGAGCTGCTGGGGTGCAGGAGAGGAGAACTGCCAGAAACTGACCAAAATCATCTGTGCCC
AGCAGTGCTCCGGGCGCTGCCGTGGCAAGTCCCCCAGTGACTGCTGCCACAACCAGTGTGCTGCAGGCTG
CACAGGCCCCCGGGAGAGCGACTGCCTGGTCTGCCGCAAATTCCGAGACGAAGCCACGTGCAAGGACACC
TGCCCCCCACTCATGCTCTACAACCCCACCACGTACCAGATGGATGTGAACCCCGAGGGCAAATACAGCT
TTGGTGCCACCTGCGTGAAGAAGTGTCCCCGTAATTATGTGGTGACAGATCACGGCTCGTGCGTCCGAGC
CTGTGGGGCCGACAGCTATGAGATGGAGGAAGACGGCGTCCGCAAGTGTAAGAAGTGCGAAGGGCCTTGC
CGCAAAGTGTGTAACGGAATAGGTATTGGTGAATTTAAAGACTCACTCTCCATAAATGCTACGAATATTA
AACACTTCAAAAACTGCACCTCCATCAGTGGCGATCTCCACATCCTGCCGGTGGCATTTAGGGGTGACTC
CTTCACACATACTCCTCCTCTGGATCCACAGGAACTGGATATTCTGAAAACCGTAAAGGAAATCACAGGG
TTTTTGCTGATTCAGGCTTGGCCTGAAAACAGGACGGACCTCCATGCCTTTGAGAACCTAGAAATCATAC
GCGGCAGGACCAAGCAACATGGTCAGTTTTCTCTTGCAGTCGTCAGCCTGAACATAACATCCTTGGGATT
ACGCTCCCTCAAGGAGATAAGTGATGGAGATGTGATAATTTCAGGAAACAAAAATTTGTGCTATGCAAAT
ACAATAAACTGGAAAAAACTGTTTGGGACCTCCGGTCAGAAAACCAAAATTATAAGCAACAGAGGTGAAA
ACAGCTGCAAGGCCACAGGCCAGGTCTGCCATGCCTTGTGCTCCCCCGAGGGCTGCTGGGGCCCGGAGCC
CAGGGACTGCGTCTCTTGCCGGAATGTCAGCCGAGGCAGGGAATGCGTGGACAAGTGCAACCTTCTGGAG
GGTGAGCCAAGGGAGTTTGTGGAGAACTCTGAGTGCATACAGTGCCACCCAGAGTGCCTGCCTCAGGCCA
TGAACATCACCTGCACAGGACGGGGACCAGACAACTGTATCCAGTGTGCCCACTACATTGACGGCCCCCA
CTGCGTCAAGACCTGCCCGGCAGGAGTCATGGGAGAAAACAACACCCTGGTCTGGAAGTACGCAGACGCC
GGCCATGTGTGCCACCTGTGCCATCCAAACTGCACCTACGGATGCACTGGGCCAGGTCTTGAAGGCTGTC
CAACGAATGGGCCTAAGATCCCGTCCATCGCCACTGGGATGGTGGGGGCCCTCCTCTTGCTGCTGGTGGT
GGCCCTGGGGATCGGCCTCTTCATGCGAAGGCGCCACATCGTTCGGAAGCGCACGCTGCGGAGGCTGCTG
CAGGAGAGGGAGCTTGTGGAGCCTCTTACACCCAGTGGAGAAGCTCCCAACCAAGCTCTCTTGAGGATCT
TGAAGGAAACTGAATTCAAAAAGATCAAAGTGCTGGGCTCCGGTGCGTTCGGCACGGTGTATAAGGGACT
CTGGATCCCAGAAGGTGAGAAAGTTAAAATTCCCGTCGCTATCAAGGAATTAAGAGAAGCAACATCTCCG
AAAGCCAACAAGGAAATCCTCGATGAAGCCTACGTGATGGCCAGCGTGGCCAGCGTGGACAACCCCCACG
TGTGCCGCCTGCTGGGCATCTGCCTCACCTCCACCGTGCAACTCATCACGCAGCTCATGCCCTTCGGCTG
CCTCCTGGACTATGTCCGGGAACACAAAGACAATATTGGCTCCCAGTACCTGCTCAACTGGTGTGTGCAG
ATCGCAAAGGGCATGAACTACTTGGAGGACCGTCGCTTGGTGCACCGCGACCTGGCAGCCAGGAACGTAC
TGGTGAAAACACCGCAGCATGTCAAGATCACAGATTTTGGGCTGGCCAAACTGCTGGGTGCGGAAGAGAA
AGAATACCATGCAGAAGGAGGCAAAGTGCCTATCAAGTGGATGGCATTGGAATCAATTTTACACAGAATC
TATACCCACCAGAGTGATGTCTGGAGCTACGGGGTGACCGTTTGGGAGTTGATGACCTTTGGATCCAAGC
CATATGACGGAATCCCTGCCAGCGAGATCTCCTCCATCCTGGAGAAAGGAGAACGCCTCCCTCAGCCACC
CATATGTACCATCGATGTCTACATGATCATGGTCAAGTGCTGGATGATAGACGCAGATAGTCGCCCAAAG
TTCCGTGAGTTGATCATCGAATTCTCCAAAATGGCCCGAGACCCCCAGCGCTACCTTGTCATTCAGGGGG
ATGAAAGAATGCATTTGCCAAGTCCTACAGACTCCAACTTCTACCGTGCCCTGATGGATGAAGAAGACAT
GGACGACGTGGTGGATGCCGACGAGTACCTCATCCCACAGCAGGGCTTCTTCAGCAGCCCCTCCACGTCA
CGGACTCCCCTCCTGAGCTCTCTGAGTGCAACCAGCAACAATTCCACCGTGGCTTGCATTGATAGAAATG
GGCTGCAAAGCTGTCCCATCAAGGAAGACAGCTTCTTGCAGCGATACAGCTCAGACCCCACAGGCGCCTT
GACTGAGGACAGCATAGACGACACCTTCCTCCCAGTGCCTGAATACATAAACCAGTCCGTTCCCAAAAGG
CCCGCTGGCTCTGTGCAGAATCCTGTCTATCACAATCAGCCTCTGAACCCCGCGCCCAGCAGAGACCCAC
ACTACCAGGACCCCCACAGCACTGCAGTGGGCAACCCCGAGTATCTCAACACTGTCCAGCCCACCTGTGT
CAACAGCACATTCGACAGCCCTGCCCACTGGGCCCAGAAAGGCAGCCACCAAATTAGCCTGGACAACCCT
GACTACCAGCAGGACTTCTTTCCCAAGGAAGCCAAGCCAAATGGCATCTTTAAGGGCTCCACAGCTGAAA
ATGCAGAATACCTAAGGGTCGCGCCACAAAGCAGTGAATTTATTGGAGCATGATTGCCAACTTTCTTGTA
CAAAGTTGGCATTATAAGAAAGCATTGCTTATCAATTTGTTGCAACGAACAGGTCACTATCAGTCAAAAT
AAAATCATTATTTGCCATCCAGCTGATATCCCCTATAGTGAGTCGTATTACATGGTCATAGCTGTTTCCT
GGCAGCTCTGGCCCGTGTCTCAAAATCTCTGATGTTACATTGCACAAGATAAAAATATATCATCATGCCT
CCTCTAGACCAGCCAGGACAGAAATGCCTCGACTTCGCTGCTACCCAAGGTTGCCGGGTGACGCACACCG
TGGAAACGGATGAAGGCACGAACCCAGTGGACATAAGCCTGTTCGGTTCGTAAGCTGTAATGCAAGTAGC
GTATGCGCTCACGCAACTGGTCCAGAACCTTGACCGAACGCAGCGGTGGTAACGGCGCAGTGGCGGTTTT
CATGGCTTGTTATGACTGTTTTTTTGGGGTACAGTCTATGCCTCGGGCATCCAAGCAGCAAGCGCGTTAC
GCCGTGGGTCGATGTTTGATGTTATGGAGCAGCAACGATGTTACGCAGCAGGGCAGTCGCCCTAAAACAA
AGTTAAACATTATGAGGGAAGCGGTGATCGCCGAAGTATCGACTCAACTATCAGAGGTAGTTGGCGTCAT
CGAGCGCCATCTCGAACCGACGTTGCTGGCCGTACATTTGTACGGCTCCGCAGTGGATGGCGGCCTGAAG
CCACACAGTGATATTGATTTGCTGGTTACGGTGACCGTAAGGCTTGATGAAACAACGCGGCGAGCTTTGA
TCAACGACCTTTTGGAAACTTCGGCTTCCCCTGGAGAGAGCGAGATTCTCCGCGCTGTAGAAGTCACCAT
TGTTGTGCACGACGACATCATTCCGTGGCGTTATCCAGCTAAGCGCGAACTGCAATTTGGAGAATGGCAG
CGCAATGACATTCTTGCAGGTATCTTCGAGCCAGCCACGATCGACATTGATCTGGCTATCTTGCTGACAA
AAGCAAGAGAACATAGCGTTGCCTTGGTAGGTCCAGCGGCGGAGGAACTCTTTGATCCGGTTCCTGAACA
GGATCTATTTGAGGCGCTAAATGAAACCTTAACGCTATGGAACTCGCCGCCCGACTGGGCTGGCGATGAG
CGAAATGTAGTGCTTACGTTGTCCCGCATTTGGTACAGCGCAGTAACCGGCAAAATCGCGCCGAAGGATG
TCGCTGCCGACTGGGCAATGGAGCGCCTGCCGGCCCAGTATCAGCCCGTCATACTTGAAGCTAGACAGGC
TTATCTTGGACAAGAAGAAGATCGCTTGGCCTCGCGCGCAGATCAGTTGGAAGAATTTGTCCACTACGTG
AAAGGCGAGATCACCAAGGTAGTCGGCAAATAACCCTCGAGCCACCCATGACCAAAATCCCTTAACGTGA
GTTACGCGTCGTTCCACTGAGCGTCAGACCCCGTAGAAAAGATCAAAGGATCTTCTTGAGATCCTTTTTT
TCTGCGCGTAATCTGCTGCTTGCAAACAAAAAAACCACCGCTACCAGCGGTGGTTTGTTTGCCGGATCAA
GAGCTACCAACTCTTTTTCCGAAGGTAACTGGCTTCAGCAGAGCGCAGATACCAAATACTGTTCTTCTAG
TGTAGCCGTAGTTAGGCCACCACTTCAAGAACTCTGTAGCACCGCCTACATACCTCGCTCTGCTAATCCT
GTTACCAGTGGCTGCTGCCAGTGGCGATAAGTCGTGTCTTACCGGGTTGGACTCAAGACGATAGTTACCG
GATAAGGCGCAGCGGTCGGGCTGAACGGGGGGTTCGTGCACACAGCCCAGCTTGGAGCGAACGACCTACA
CCGAACTGAGATACCTACAGCGTGAGCTATGAGAAAGCGCCACGCTTCCCGAAGGGAGAAAGGCGGACAG
GTATCCGGTAAGCGGCAGGGTCGGAACAGGAGAGCGCACGAGGGAGCTTCCAGGGGGAAACGCCTGGTAT
CTTTATAGTCCTGTCGGGTTTCGCCACCTCTGACTTGAGCGTCGATTTTTGTGATGCTCGTCAGGGGGGC
GGAGCCTATGGAAAAACGCCAGCAACGCGGCCTTTTTACGGTTCCTGGCCTTTTGCTGGCCTTTTGCTCA
CATGTTCTTTCCTGCGTTATCCCCTGATTCTGTGGATAACCGTATTACCGCCTTTGAGTGAGCTGATACC
GCTCGCCGCAGCCGAACGACCGAGCGCAGCGAGTCAGTGAGCGAGGAAGCGGAAGAGCGCCCAATACGCA
AACCGCCTCTCCCCGCGCGTTGGCCGATTCATTAATGCAGCTGGCACGACAGGTTTCCCGACTGGAAAGC
GGGCAGTGAGCGCAACGCAATTAATACGCGTACCGCTAGCCAGGAAGAGTTTGTAGAAACGCAAAAAGGC
CATCCGTCAGGATGGCCTTCTGCTTAGTTTGATGCCTGGCAGTTTATGGCGGGCGTCCTGCCCGCCACCC
TCCGGGCCGTTGCTTCACAACGTTCAAATCCGCTCCCGGCGGATTTGTCCTACTCAGGAGAGCGTTCACC
GACAAACAACAGATAAAACGAAAGGCCCAGTCTTCCGACTGAGCCTTTCGTTTTATTTGATGCCT
Features (pLannotate 1.2.2; 12 found; start..end, strand, type, name):
     38..74      -  CDS            lacZα (fragment): LacZα fragment of β-galactosidase; lacZ fragment
     91..186     +  protein_bind   attL3: mutant version of attL; recombination site for the Gateway® LR reaction LR Clonase™
    192..3833    +  CDS            EGFR: precursor of human epidermal growth factor receptor
   3838..3933    -  protein_bind   attL3: mutant version of attL; recombination site for the Gateway® LR reaction LR Clonase™
   3952..3970    -  promoter       T7 promoter: promoter for bacteriophage T7 RNA polymerase
   4160..4183    +  promoter       Pc promoter (fragment): intI1 (promoter lies within the coding sequence); class 1 integron promoter
   4359..4415    +  CDS            GmR (fragment): gentamycin acetyltransferase; aacC1; confers resistance to gentamycin
   4422..5213    +  CDS            SmR: aminoglycoside adenylyltransferase (Murphy, 1985); aadA; confers resistance to spectinomycin and streptomycin
   5306..5894    +  rep_origin     ori: high-copy-number ColE1/pMB1/pBR322/pUC origin of replication
   6077..6169    +  CDS            lacI (fragment): lac repressor; lacI; The lac repressor binds to the lac operator to inhibit transcription in E. coli. This inhibition can be relieved by adding lactose or isopropyl-β-D-thiogalactopyranoside (IPTG).
   6224..6251    -  terminator     rrnB T2 terminator: transcription terminator T2 from the E. coli rrnB gene
   6383..6426    +  terminator     rrnB T1 terminator: Escherichia coli rrnB; transcription terminator T1 from the E. coli rrnB gene
