[The description below was written by a language model from this plasmid's Addgene catalogue record and pLannotate feature annotations shown in this document.]
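Description:
pDONR223_EGFR_p.769_770insASV is a Gateway entry clone built on the Invitrogen pDONR223 backbone, carrying a mutant human EGFR open reading frame (reference NM_005228). It belongs to the Target Accelerator Plasmid Collection, a set of cancer-associated alleles assembled for high-throughput functional phenotyping of lung cancer somatic mutations. The sequenced plasmid is 6,435 nt and is maintained in E. coli at high copy through a ColE1/pUC-type origin. Selection is with spectinomycin, conferred by the aadA (SmR) aminoglycoside adenylyltransferase gene. This gene lies downstream of a class 1 integron Pc promoter fragment and a short gentamicin-resistance gene remnant. Small lacZα and lacI fragments and the rrnB T1 and T2 terminators are backbone remnants. The terminators help insulate the cloning site from read-through transcription.

The payload is the EGFR precursor coding sequence, spanning about 3.6 kb. It carries an in-frame insertion of alanine-serine-valine between residues 769 and 770. The clone is "closed", meaning a stop codon immediately follows the ORF, so it expresses native protein without C-terminal fusion tags after transfer. The ORF is flanked by two attL recombination sites, which the automated annotation labels both as attL3. These sites allow LR Clonase-mediated transfer into any compatible Gateway destination vector.

The record lists no promoter for the insert, so the plasmid is a shuttle and archival clone rather than an expression construct. The only nearby promoter is a T7 promoter in the backbone, located beyond the 3′ attL site on the reverse strand. Typical use is to move this EGFR variant into lentiviral or other expression vectors to compare its activity with wild-type EGFR or other alleles.
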