Addgene plasmid #82880: pDONR223_EGFR_p.769_770insASV
Purpose: Gateway Donor vector containing EGFR, part of the Target Accelerator Plasmid Collection.
Depositing lab: Jesse Boehm & Matthew Meyerson & David Root. Depositing organization: Broad Institute. Publication: High-throughput Phenotyping of Lung Cancer Somatic Mutations. Berger AH, Brooks AN, Wu X, Shrestha Y, Chouinard C, Piccioni F, Bagul M, Kamburov A, Imielinski M, Hogstrom L, Zhu C, Yang X, Pantel S, Sakai R, Watson J, Kaplan N, Campbell JD, Singh S, Root DE, Narayan R, Natoli T, Lahr DL, Tirosh I, Tamayo P, Getz G, Wong B, Doench J, Subramanian A, Golub TR, Meyerson M, Boehm JS. Cancer Cell. 2016 Aug 8;30(2):214-28. doi: 10.1016/j.ccell.2016.06.022. Epub 2016 Jul 28. PubMed 27478040.
Backbone
  Vector backbone: pDONR223
  Backbone manufacturer: Invitrogen
  Vector type: Gateway Entry vector
Growth in bacteria
  Bacterial resistance: Spectinomycin, 50 μg/mL
  Growth temperature: 37°C
  Growth strain: DH5alpha
  Copy number: High Copy
Gene/Insert
  Gene/Insert name: EGFR
  Species: H. sapiens (human)
  Mutation: ASV insertion between AA 769 and 770
  GenBank ID: NM_005228
  Entrez Gene: EGFR (a.k.a. ERBB, ERBB1, ERRP, HER1, NISBD2, NNCIS, PIG61, mENA)
  Promoter: None
  Cloning method: Gateway Cloning
  Sequencing primers: 5′ M13pUC-fwd; 3′ M13-Rev
Terms and licenses: Academic/Nonprofit Terms; Industry Terms: Not Available to Industry
Depositor comments: CLOSED (stop codon immediately follows insert)
How to cite: pDONR223_EGFR_p.769_770insASV was a gift from Jesse Boehm & Matthew Meyerson & David Root (Addgene plasmid # 82880 ; http://n2t.net/addgene:82880 ; RRID:Addgene_82880)
