>Addgene plasmid #82880 | pDONR223_EGFR_p.769_770insASV | depositor partial sequence | sequence record 157606 | Insert sequence
ATGCGACCCTCCGGGACGGCCGGGGCAGCGCTCCTGGCGCTGCTGGCTGCGCTCTGCCCGGCGAGTCGGG
CTCTGGAGGAAAAGAAAGTTTGCCAAGGCACGAGTAACAAGCTCACGCAGTTGGGCACTTTTGAAGATCA
TTTTCTCAGCCTCCAGAGGATGTTCAATAACTGTGAGGTGGTCCTTGGGAATTTGGAAATTACCTATGTG
CAGAGGAATTATGATCTTTCCTTCTTAAAGACCATCCAGGAGGTGGCTGGTTATGTCCTCATTGCCCTCA
ACACAGTGGAGCGAATTCCTTTGGAAAACCTGCAGATCATCAGAGGAAATATGTACTACGAAAATTCCTA
TGCCTTAGCAGTCTTATCTAACTATGATGCAAATAAAACCGGACTGAAGGAGCTGCCCATGAGAAATTTA
CAGGAAATCCTGCATGGCGCCGTGCGGTTCAGCAACAACCCTGCCCTGTGCAACGTGGAGAGCATCCAGT
GGCGGGACATAGTCAGCAGTGACTTTCTCAGCAACATGTCGATGGACTTCCAGAACCACCTGGGCAGCTG
CCAAAAGTGTGATCCAAGCTGTCCCAATGGGAGCTGCTGGGGTGCAGGAGAGGAGAACTGCCAGAAACTG
ACCAAAATCATCTGTGCCCAGCAGTGCTCCGGGCGCTGCCGTGGCAAGTCCCCCAGTGACTGCTGCCACA
ACCAGTGTGCTGCAGGCTGCACAGGCCCCCGGGAGAGCGACTGCCTGGTCTGCCGCAAATTCCGAGACGA
AGCCACGTGCAAGGACACCTGCCCCCCACTCATGCTCTACAACCCCACCACGTACCAGATGGATGTGAAC
CCCGAGGGCAAATACAGCTTTGGTGCCACCTGCGTGAAGAAGTGTCCCCGTAATTATGTGGTGACAGATC
ACGGCTCGTGCGTCCGAGCCTGTGGGGCCGACAGCTATGAGATGGAGGAAGACGGCGTCCGCAAGTGTAA
GAAGTGCGAAGGGCCTTGCCGCAAAGTGTGTAACGGAATAGGTATTGGTGAATTTAAAGACTCACTCTCC
ATAAATGCTACGAATATTAAACACTTCAAAAACTGCACCTCCATCAGTGGCGATCTCCACATCCTGCCGG
TGGCATTTAGGGGTGACTCCTTCACACATACTCCTCCTCTGGATCCACAGGAACTGGATATTCTGAAAAC
CGTAAAGGAAATCACAGGGTTTTTGCTGATTCAGGCTTGGCCTGAAAACAGGACGGACCTCCATGCCTTT
GAGAACCTAGAAATCATACGCGGCAGGACCAAGCAACATGGTCAGTTTTCTCTTGCAGTCGTCAGCCTGA
ACATAACATCCTTGGGATTACGCTCCCTCAAGGAGATAAGTGATGGAGATGTGATAATTTCAGGAAACAA
AAATTTGTGCTATGCAAATACAATAAACTGGAAAAAACTGTTTGGGACCTCCGGTCAGAAAACCAAAATT
ATAAGCAACAGAGGTGAAAACAGCTGCAAGGCCACAGGCCAGGTCTGCCATGCCTTGTGCTCCCCCGAGG
GCTGCTGGGGCCCGGAGCCCAGGGACTGCGTCTCTTGCCGGAATGTCAGCCGAGGCAGGGAATGCGTGGA
CAAGTGCAACCTTCTGGAGGGTGAGCCAAGGGAGTTTGTGGAGAACTCTGAGTGCATACAGTGCCACCCA
GAGTGCCTGCCTCAGGCCATGAACATCACCTGCACAGGACGGGGACCAGACAACTGTATCCAGTGTGCCC
ACTACATTGACGGCCCCCACTGCGTCAAGACCTGCCCGGCAGGAGTCATGGGAGAAAACAACACCCTGGT
CTGGAAGTACGCAGACGCCGGCCATGTGTGCCACCTGTGCCATCCAAACTGCACCTACGGATGCACTGGG
CCAGGTCTTGAAGGCTGTCCAACGAATGGGCCTAAGATCCCGTCCATCGCCACTGGGATGGTGGGGGCCC
TCCTCTTGCTGCTGGTGGTGGCCCTGGGGATCGGCCTCTTCATGCGAAGGCGCCACATCGTTCGGAAGCG
CACGCTGCGGAGGCTGCTGCAGGAGAGGGAGCTTGTGGAGCCTCTTACACCCAGTGGAGAAGCTCCCAAC
CAAGCTCTCTTGAGGATCTTGAAGGAAACTGAATTCAAAAAGATCAAAGTGCTGGGCTCCGGTGCGTTCG
GCACGGTGTATAAGGGACTCTGGATCCCAGAAGGTGAGAAAGTTAAAATTCCCGTCGCTATCAAGGAATT
AAGAGAAGCAACATCTCCGAAAGCCAACAAGGAAATCCTCGATGAAGCCTACGTGATGGCCAGCGTGGCC
AGCGTGGACAACCCCCACGTGTGCCGCCTGCTGGGCATCTGCCTCACCTCCACCGTGCAACTCATCACGC
AGCTCATGCCCTTCGGCTGCCTCCTGGACTATGTCCGGGAACACAAAGACAATATTGGCTCCCAGTACCT
GCTCAACTGGTGTGTGCAGATCGCAAAGGGCATGAACTACTTGGAGGACCGTCGCTTGGTGCACCGCGAC
CTGGCAGCCAGGAACGTACTGGTGAAAACACCGCAGCATGTCAAGATCACAGATTTTGGGCTGGCCAAAC
TGCTGGGTGCGGAAGAGAAAGAATACCATGCAGAAGGAGGCAAAGTGCCTATCAAGTGGATGGCATTGGA
ATCAATTTTACACAGAATCTATACCCACCAGAGTGATGTCTGGAGCTACGGGGTGACCGTTTGGGAGTTG
ATGACCTTTGGATCCAAGCCATATGACGGAATCCCTGCCAGCGAGATCTCCTCCATCCTGGAGAAAGGAG
AACGCCTCCCTCAGCCACCCATATGTACCATCGATGTCTACATGATCATGGTCAAGTGCTGGATGATAGA
CGCAGATAGTCGCCCAAAGTTCCGTGAGTTGATCATCGAATTCTCCAAAATGGCCCGAGACCCCCAGCGC
TACCTTGTCATTCAGGGGGATGAAAGAATGCATTTGCCAAGTCCTACAGACTCCAACTTCTACCGTGCCC
TGATGGATGAAGAAGACATGGACGACGTGGTGGATGCCGACGAGTACCTCATCCCACAGCAGGGCTTCTT
CAGCAGCCCCTCCACGTCACGGACTCCCCTCCTGAGCTCTCTGAGTGCAACCAGCAACAATTCCACCGTG
GCTTGCATTGATAGAAATGGGCTGCAAAGCTGTCCCATCAAGGAAGACAGCTTCTTGCAGCGATACAGCT
CAGACCCCACAGGCGCCTTGACTGAGGACAGCATAGACGACACCTTCCTCCCAGTGCCTGAATACATAAA
CCAGTCCGTTCCCAAAAGGCCCGCTGGCTCTGTGCAGAATCCTGTCTATCACAATCAGCCTCTGAACCCC
GCGCCCAGCAGAGACCCACACTACCAGGACCCCCACAGCACTGCAGTGGGCAACCCCGAGTATCTCAACA
CTGTCCAGCCCACCTGTGTCAACAGCACATTCGACAGCCCTGCCCACTGGGCCCAGAAAGGCAGCCACCA
AATTAGCCTGGACAACCCTGACTACCAGCAGGACTTCTTTCCCAAGGAAGCCAAGCCAAATGGCATCTTT
AAGGGCTCCACAGCTGAAAATGCAGAATACCTAAGGGTCGCGCCACAAAGCAGTGAATTTATTGGAGCAT
GA
